Addgene plasmid #172146: pJH123
Purpose: Microscopy inclusion body assay
Depositing lab: Matthew Bennett. Depositing organization: Rice University. Publication: Improved pyrrolysine biosynthesis through phage assisted non-continuous directed evolution of the complete pathway. Ho JML, Miller CA, Smith KA, Mattia JR, Bennett MR. Nat Commun. 2021 Jun 24;12(1):3914. doi: 10.1038/s41467-021-24183-9. PubMed 34168131.
Backbone
  Vector backbone: pBR322
  Vector type: Bacterial Expression
Growth in bacteria
  Bacterial resistance: Spectinomycin, 50 μg/mL
  Growth temperature: 37°C
  Growth strain: NEB Stable
  Copy number: High Copy
Gene/Insert
  Gene/Insert name: pCDF.B.(SD4)CD
  Species: Synthetic
  Mutation: PylBCD operon (RBS inserted for PylC)
  Cloning method: Gibson Cloning
Terms and licenses: Academic/Nonprofit Terms; Industry Terms: Not Available to Industry
How to cite: pJH123 was a gift from Matthew Bennett (Addgene plasmid # 172146 ; http://n2t.net/addgene:172146 ; RRID:Addgene_172146)
