[The description below was written by a language model from this plasmid's Addgene catalogue record and pLannotate feature annotations shown in this document.]
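Description:
pJH123 is a 6.8 kb bacterial expression plasmid carrying the pyrrolysine biosynthesis operon pylBCD for T7-driven, IPTG-inducible expression in E. coli. The catalogue lists pBR322 as the backbone and describes the plasmid as high copy. However, the insert name (pCDF.B.(SD4)CD) and the annotated sequence point to a pCDFDuet-style vector. Replication comes from a CloDF13 (CDF) origin, which is compatible with plasmids that use other common origins. Only short tetracycline-resistance fragments hint at pBR322-derived sequence. Selection is by spectinomycin through the SmR (aadA) aminoglycoside adenylyltransferase gene, annotated here with an AmpR (bla) promoter upstream. A lacI gene with its own promoter supplies lac repressor.

The table shows two T7 promoter/lac operator units, as in a Duet vector. The first is followed by a T7 gene 10 ribosome binding site but no annotated coding sequence. The second lies directly upstream of pylB, pylC and pylD, which match the Methanosarcina acetivorans proteins and are arranged in tandem on the same strand. PylB isomerises lysine to 3-methylornithine, PylC ligates this to a second lysine, and PylD oxidises the product so that it cyclises into pyrrolysine. The record notes that a ribosome binding site was inserted for pylC, presumably the "SD4" in the insert name, to adjust its translation within the operon. Residual S-tag and SET1 fragments precede the T7 terminator and appear to be vector remnants. Expression requires a host that supplies T7 RNA polymerase.

The stated purpose is a microscopy inclusion body assay, in work on directed evolution of the pyrrolysine pathway. No fluorescent reporter is annotated on this plasmid, and the record does not say how aggregates are visualised.
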