Features (pLannotate 1.2.2; 19 found; start..end, strand, type, name):
      3..27      +  protein_bind   lac operator: The lac repressor binds to the lac operator to inhibit transcription in E. coli. This inhibition can be relieved by adding lactose or isopropyl-β-D-thiogalactopyranoside (IPTG). lac repressor encoded by lacI
     42..64      +  RBS            RBS: efficient ribosome binding site from bacteriophage T7 gene 10 (Olins and Rangwala, 1989)
    214..232     +  promoter       T7 promoter: promoter for bacteriophage T7 RNA polymerase
    233..257     +  protein_bind   lac operator: The lac repressor binds to the lac operator to inhibit transcription in E. coli. This inhibition can be relieved by adding lactose or isopropyl-β-D-thiogalactopyranoside (IPTG). lac repressor encoded by lacI
    292..1341    +  CDS            pylB: PYLB_METAC - Experimental evidence at protein level: Swiss-Prot protein existence level 1. Catalyzes the isomerization of L-lysine to (2R,3R)-3- methylornithine via a radical-based mechanism (Probable). Is required for the biosynthesis of pyrrolysine. From Methanosarcina acetivorans (strain ATCC 35395 / DSM 2834 / JCM 12185 / C2A).
   1357..2445    +  CDS            pylC: PYLC_METAC - Experimental evidence at protein level: Swiss-Prot protein existence level 1. Likely catalyzes the ATP-dependent ligation between (2R,3R)- 3-methylornithine and L-lysine, leading to (3R)-3-methyl-D-ornithyl-N6- L-lysine. Is required for the biosynthesis of pyrrolysine. From Methanosarcina acetivorans (strain ATCC 35395 / DSM 2834 / JCM 12185 / C2A).
   2523..3299    +  CDS            pylD: PYLD_METAC - Experimental evidence at protein level: Swiss-Prot protein existence level 1. Likely catalyzes the NAD(P)-dependent oxidative deamination of (3R)-3-methyl-D-ornithyl-N6-L-lysine, resulting in the formation of pyrrolysine after spontaneous dehydration and cyclization of the intermediate. Is required for the biosynthesis of pyrrolysine. From Methanosarcina acetivorans (strain ATCC 35395 / DSM 2834 / JCM 12185 / C2A).
   3377..3418    +  CDS            S-Tag (fragment): affinity and epitope tag derived from pancreatic ribonuclease A
   3448..3465    +  CDS            SET1 (fragment): solubility-enhancement tag derived from T7 phage gene 10B
   3473..3520    +  terminator     T7 terminator: transcription terminator for bacteriophage T7 RNA polymerase
   3691..4482    -  CDS            SmR: aminoglycoside adenylyltransferase (Murphy, 1985); aadA; confers resistance to spectinomycin and streptomycin
   4483..4574    -  promoter       AmpR promoter: bla
   4622..5360    -  rep_origin     CloDF13 ori: Plasmids containing the CloDF13 (CDF) origin of replication can be propagated in E. coli cells that contain additional plasmids with compatible origins.
   5457..5521    -  CDS            TcR (fragment): tetracycline efflux protein; tet; confers resistance to tetracycline
   5536..5557    -  protein_bind   CAP binding site: CAP binding activates transcription in the presence of cAMP. E. coli catabolite activator protein
   5570..6652    -  CDS            lacI: lac repressor; lacI; The lac repressor binds to the lac operator to inhibit transcription in E. coli. This inhibition can be relieved by adding lactose or isopropyl-β-D-thiogalactopyranoside (IPTG).
   6653..6730    -  promoter       lacI promoter: lacI
   6738..6773    -  CDS            TcR (fragment): tetracycline efflux protein; tet; confers resistance to tetracycline
   6776..2       +  promoter       T7 promoter (across the origin): promoter for bacteriophage T7 RNA polymerase
>Addgene plasmid #172146 | pJH123 | addgene full sequence | sequence record 338791 | Addgene NGS Result
GGGGAATTGTGAGCGGATAACAATTCCCCTGTAGAAATAATTTTGTTTAACTTTAATAAGGAGATATACC
ATGGGCAGCAGCCATCACCATCATCACCACAGCCAGGATCCGAATTCGAGCTCGGCGCGCCTGCAGGTCG
ACAAGCTTGCGGCCGCATAATGCTTAAGTCGAACAGAAAGTAATCGTATTGTACACGGCCGCATAATCGA
AATTAATACGACTCACTATAGGGGAATTGTGAGCGGATAACAATTCCCCATCTTAGTATATTAGTTAAGT
ATAAGAAGGAGATGATTAAGAAGATGGCGACTGAAGATCTGGATCGTTTTGGCGAAAAAATTATTGAAGG
ATTTCAGTTATCTGACGACGATTTACGCGCTTTGCTTAGCCTGGAATCGGAAGAAGAATTGGAAAAGCTG
TATTACGTCGCACGTAAAGTACGCAACCATTACTTTGGAAATCGCGTATTCCTGAACTGTTTTATCTACT
TCAGCACATACTGCAAAAACCAATGTGCGTTTTGCTATTATAACTGCAAAAACGAGATTAACCGCTATCG
TTTGTCCCGCGAAGAAATCAAAGAGACTTGCAAGGCCCTTAAAGGTGCGGGTTTCCATATGATTGATCTG
ACTATGGGGGAGGATCCCTATTATTACGAGGAACCTGATCGCTTCGTGGAGCTGGTCCAAATGGTTAAGA
ATGAGCTTGGACTTCCAATCATGATTTCGCCAGGAGTAATGGATAATGCTACCCTTTTAAAAGCACGCGA
AAAGGGAGCTAATTTCTTCGCCTTATATCAAGAAACCTATGATCAAGAGTTGTACGAGAAGTTGCGCGTA
GGTCAGTCGTTCAAGGGGCGCTACAATACTCGTCGTTTTGCTAAAGAACAAGGGTATTGCATTGAAGACG
GTATCTTAACGGGAGTCGGGAACGATATCGAGTCAACGATCAAATCTTTACGCGGCATGAAATCAAATGA
TCCCGACATGGTTCGCGTGATGACTTTCTTACCCCAGGAAGGAACTCCCCTTGAGCGTTTTAAGGAAAAT
AGTAACCTGAGCGAACTGAAAATCATTGCGATCTTGCGTCTGATCTTTCCGAAGTGCTTAATCCCCGCGT
CGTTGGACCTGGAAGGGATCGACGGGATGGTACACCGTCTTAACGCAGGTGCTAATATCGTGACTAGCAT
CCTTCCTAGTGATTCAAAACTTGAGGGAGTTGCTAACTACGATCGTGACCTGGAAGAGCGCGACCGCGAC
ATTAAAAGCGTCATCAAGCGCCTTGAGGGAATGGGCATGGAACCAGCGCCACAGGCGGAATTCGAGACTG
TACTGCGCTGCTAATAAGGAGGAAAAATGAAAACCATCTGCCTGATTGGTGGTAAATTGCAGGGTTTTGA
GGCCGCGTATCTGTCTAAAAAAGCCGATATGAAAGTAGTGGTTATCGACAAGAACCCCCAAGCTCTTATC
CGCAATTACGCAGACGAGTTTCATTGTTTTGATGTTATCAAGGAACCAGAGAAACTTCTTGAAATCAGCA
AAAATGTAGACGCTATCTTGCCCGTCAACGAAAACTTAGAATGTATTAAATTCTTAAGTAGTGTAAAAGA
GGAATTTTCTTGCCCAGTACTGTTCGATTTTGAGGCTTACCGCATCTCGCGCGATAAGAAGAAATCGAAA
GAGTATTTCCGTTCCATCGGCATTCCGACACCGCAAGACAAACCTGGTCGTCCTCCATACTTCGTTAAGC
CACCGTGCGAAAGCTCGTCGGTTGGTGCTCGCATTATCTACGATGAAGAAGAACTGGGAGAATTGGAGCC
CGGCATGCTGGTAGAAGAGTATGTGGAAGGTGAGGTTATTTCACTTGAAGTAATCGGGGACGGTACCCAC
TTTGCAGTTGTTAAAGAGACACTTATTCACATCGACCGCACCTATGACTGCCATATGGTAACTCCCCTGC
CATCTGATTTGTCTTTCCGTGAGATCAGCTATTCTTTAGCGGCCAACCTGCCTTTGAAGGGGATCATGGA
CGTTGAAGCAATTTCGGGCCCGCAAGGTTTGAAGGTCATTGAAATTGATTCACGTTTCCCCTCCCAGACC
CCCACAGCCGTGTATTATTCGTCGGGAGTGAATTTAATTGAGCTGTTGTTTCGTGCCTTTGGAGAAGGGG
TGGAGGAAGTTAAAACCCTTCCAGAGGACCGCTACTGTATCTACGAGCACCTGATGCTTGCAGAAAATGG
GGCCCTGATCCCAGTAGGTGAGCAGGTTCTGTCGATGGGGAATGACTATGGGAAATACTATGAAGAACCA
GGAATTGAAATCTTTTTATGTCGCGGAGAGGACCCCGTGTTTACGCTTGTCTTTTGGGGAAAGGACCGTG
AGGAAGCCGAAAACAAAAAGCGCACTGGTTTGCTGATTTTGAAGGACCGCTTCGGGGCAGCCGTTTAAAA
TGGCAAAAATCGGATAAGAATAAAAATTTGCCCAAAGTAAAATTTGTTTAAAACAGAAAAAGGAGATAAA
AAATGGCTTTGTTGACTCCCGAGGACCTGGAGAACATTAACCGTCAACTTCACGAAGCCGATTCTACGGT
ACGTCGTGTGACTGGGTTAGATATCAAGGGAGTTTGTAAAGATTTCTATGGGACTACTCCATGCTGTGAG
AAGGTCGGTATCGTCCCGGTAACTAGTGGCAACGGCATCATTGGCAACTTTTCTGAAAGTCTTCGTGCGA
TCACTGAGTACTTTGGATTTGACTCATTCGTGACGACCATGCCAGACGTTAGTGGCTACTATGAGGCGGT
CCGTAATGGAGCACAAATTATTCTTATGGCAGATGATAATACGTTTCTTGCACACAATTTAAAGAACGGC
AAGATCGCTAATAATCAACCGTGTACCGGAATTATCTACGCGGAGATCGCCTCGCGCTATATGAAAGCCG
ATTCCAAAGATGTGCTTGCCGTCGGGCTTGGAAAAGTGGGGTTTCCAGGCGCTGCACATTTGGTTAATAA
GGGGTTTCGTGTGTATGGGTACGACGCGGATAAGGCGTTGTTAGAAAAGACTGTATCAGACCTTGGGATC
ACACCTTTCGAGCCTGAGAATCCCCGTCGCTTCTCAATCATTTTTGAGGCGACCCCGTGTGCTGATACAG
TACCAGAGTCTGTCATCAGCGACAATTGTGTCATCTCTACGCCCGGTATCCCTTGCGCGATCAGCCGTGA
ACTTCAAGAAAAATACGGGGTGGAGTTGATTATGGAACCTCTGGGTATTGGAACTGCTTCTATGCTGTAT
AGCATTTTGTAAATATACATATGGCAGATCTCAATTGGATATCGGCCGGCCACGCGATCGCTGACGTCGG
TACCCTCGAGTCTGGTAAAGAAACCGCTGCTGCGAAATTTGAACGCCAGCACATGGACTCGTCTACTAGC
GCAGCTTAATTAACCTAGGCTGCTGCCACCGCTGAGCAATAACTAGCATAACCCCTTGGGGCCTCTAAAC
GGGTCTTGAGGGGTTTTTTGCTGAAACCTCAGGCATTTGAGAAGCACACGGTCACACTGCTTCCGGTAGT
CAATAAACCGGTAAACCAGCAATAGACATAAGCGGCTATTTAACGACCCTGCCCTGAACCGACGACCGGG
TCATCGTGGCCGGATCTTGCGGCCCCTCGGCTTGAACGAATTGTTAGACATTATTTGCCGACTACCTTGG
TGATCTCGCCTTTCACGTAGTGGACAAATTCTTCCAACTGATCTGCGCGCGAGGCCAAGCGATCTTCTTC
TTGTCCAAGATAAGCCTGTCTAGCTTCAAGTATGACGGGCTGATACTGGGCCGGCAGGCGCTCCATTGCC
CAGTCGGCAGCGACATCCTTCGGCGCGATTTTGCCGGTTACTGCGCTGTACCAAATGCGGGACAACGTAA
GCACTACATTTCGCTCATCGCCAGCCCAGTCGGGCGGCGAGTTCCATAGCGTTAAGGTTTCATTTAGCGC
CTCAAATAGATCCTGTTCAGGAACCGGATCAAAGAGTTCCTCCGCCGCTGGACCTACCAAGGCAACGCTA
TGTTCTCTTGCTTTTGTCAGCAAGATAGCCAGATCAATGTCGATCGTGGCTGGCTCGAAGATACCTGCAA
GAATGTCATTGCGCTGCCATTCTCCAAATTGCAGTTCGCGCTTAGCTGGATAACGCCACGGAATGATGTC
GTCGTGCACAACAATGGTGACTTCTACAGCGCGGAGAATCTCGCTCTCTCCAGGGGAAGCCGAAGTTTCC
AAAAGGTCGTTGATCAAAGCTCGCCGCGTTGTTTCATCAAGCCTTACGGTCACCGTAACCAGCAAATCAA
TATCACTGTGTGGCTTCAGGCCGCCATCCACTGCGGAGCCGTACAAATGTACGGCCAGCAACGTCGGTTC
GAGATGGCGCTCGATGACGCCAACTACCTCTGATAGTTGAGTCGATACTTCGGCGATCACCGCTTCCCTC
ATACTCTTCCTTTTTCAATATTATTGAAGCATTTATCAGGGTTATTGTCTCATGAGCGGATACATATTTG
AATGTATTTAGAAAAATAAACAAATAGCTAGCTCACTCGGTCGCTACGCTCCGGGCGTGAGACTGCGGCG
GGCGCTGCGGACACATACAAAGTTACCCACAGATTCCGTGGATAAGCAGGGGACTAACATGTGAGGCAAA
ACAGCAGGGCCGCGCCGGTGGCGTTTTTCCATAGGCTCCGCCCTCCTGCCAGAGTTCACATAAACAGACG
CTTTTCCGGTGCATCTGTGGGAGCCGTGAGGCTCAACCATGAATCTGACAGTACGGGCGAAACCCGACAG
GACTTAAAGATCCCCACCGTTTCCGGCGGGTCGCTCCCTCTTGCGCTCTCCTGTTCCGACCCTGCCGTTT
ACCGGATACCTGTTCCGCCTTTCTCCCTTACGGGAAGTGTGGCGCTTTCTCATAGCTCACACACTGGTAT
CTCGGCTCGGTGTAGGTCGTTCGCTCCAAGCTGGGCTGTAAGCAAGAACTCCCCGTTCAGCCCGACTGCT
GCGCCTTATCCGGTAACTGTTCACTTGAGTCCAACCCGGAAAAGCACGGTAAAACGCCACTGGCAGCAGC
CATTGGTAACTGGGAGTTCGCAGAGGATTTGTTTAGCTAAACACGCGGTTGCTCTTGAAGTGTGCGCCAA
AGTCCGGCTACACTGGAAGGACAGATTTGGTTGCTGTGCTCTGCGAAAGCCAGTTACCACGGTTAAGCAG
TTCCCCAACTGNCTTAACCTTCGATCAAACCACCTCCCCAGGTGGTTTTTTCGTTTACAGGGCAAAAGAT
TACGCGCAGAAAAAAAGGATCTCAAGAAGATCCTTTGATCTTTTCTACTGAACCGCTCTAGATTTCAGTG
CAATTTATCTCTTCAAATGTAGCACCTGAAGTCAGCCCCATACGATATAAGTTGTAATTCTCATGTTAGT
CATGCCCCGCGCCCACCGGAAGGAGCTGACTGGGTTGAAGGCTCTCAAGGGCATCGGTCGAGATCCCGGT
GCCTAATGAGTGAGCTAACTTACATTAATTGCGTTGCGCTCACTGCCCGCTTTCCAGTCGGGAAACCTGT
CGTGCCAGCTGCATTAATGAATCGGCCAACGCGCGGGGAGAGGCGGTTTGCGTATTGGGCGCCAGGGTGG
TTTTTCTTTTCACCAGTGAGACGGGCAACAGCTGATTGCCCTTCACCGCCTGGCCCTGAGAGAGTTGCAG
CAAGCGGTCCACGCTGGTTTGCCCCAGCAGGCGAAAATCCTGTTTGATGGTGGTTAACGGCGGGATATAA
CATGAGCTGTCTTCGGTATCGTCGTATCCCACTACCGAGATGTCCGCACCAACGCGCAGCCCGGACTCGG
TAATGGCGCGCATTGCGCCCAGCGCCATCTGATCGTTGGCAACCAGCATCGCAGTGGGAACGATGCCCTC
ATTCAGCATTTGCATGGTTTGTTGAAAACCGGACATGGCACTCCAGTCGCCTTCCCGTTCCGCTATCGGC
TGAATTTGATTGCGAGTGAGATATTTATGCCAGCCAGCCAGACGCAGACGCGCCGAGACAGAACTTAATG
GGCCCGCTAACAGCGCGATTTGCTGGTGACCCAATGCGACCAGATGCTCCACGCCCAGTCGCGTACCGTC
TTCATGGGAGAAAATAATACTGTTGATGGGTGTCTGGTCAGAGACATCAAGAAATAACGCCGGAACATTA
GTGCAGGCAGCTTCCACAGCAATGGCATCCTGGTCATCCAGCGGATAGTTAATGATCAGCCCACTGACGC
GTTGCGCGAGAAGATTGTGCACCGCCGCTTTACAGGCTTCGACGCCGCTTCGTTCTACCATCGACACCAC
CACGCTGGCACCCAGTTGATCGGCGCGAGATTTAATCGCCGCGACAATTTGCGACGGCGCGTGCAGGGCC
AGACTGGAGGTGGCAACGCCAATCAGCAACGACTGTTTGCCCGCCAGTTGTTGTGCCACGCGGTTGGGAA
TGTAATTCAGCTCCGCCATCGCCGCTTCCACTTTTTCCCGCGTTTTCGCAGAAACGTGGCTGGCCTGGTT
CACCACGCGGGAAACGGTCTGATAAGAGACACCGGCATACTCTGCGACATCGTATAACGTTACTGGTTTC
ACATTCACCACCCTGAATTGACTCTCTTCCGGGCGCTATCATGCCATACCGCGAAAGGTTTTGCGCCATT
CGATGGTGTCCGGGATCTCGACGCTCTCCCTTATGCGACTCCTGCATTAGGAAATTAATACGACTCACTA
TA
